Addgene plasmid #248780: pCMV-Brd9(mouse)-3HA
Purpose: Express mouse Brd9 in mammalian cells
Depositing lab: Wenyan Ren. Depositing organization: Soochow University. Publication: Integrative analysis reveals synergistic regulation of Sp7 by BRD9 and Wnt/beta-catenin signaling during osteogenic differentiation. Wu L, Wang L, Zhuang Y, Luo Y, Zhu Q, Maimaitizunong M, Wang Y, Cheng Z, Li Y, Sheng X, Li M, Luo Q, Jiang X, Lei S, Lin X, Zhong Y, Ren W. Commun Biol. 2025 Dec 1. doi: 10.1038/s42003-025-09278-z. PubMed 41326797.
Backbone
  Vector backbone: pCMV
  Backbone size w/o insert (bp): 6021
  Total vector size (bp): 7812
  Vector type: Mammalian Expression
Growth in bacteria
  Bacterial resistance: Ampicillin, 100 μg/mL
  Growth temperature: 37°C
  Growth strain: DH5alpha
  Copy number: Unknown
Gene/Insert
  Gene/Insert name: brd9
  Species: M. musculus (mouse)
  Insert size (bp): 1791
  Entrez Gene: Brd9
  Promoter: CMV
  Tag / fusion protein: 3HA (C terminal on backbone)
  Cloning method: Ligation Independent Cloning
  Sequencing primers: 5′ TTGGCACCAAAATCAACGGG
Terms and licenses: Academic/Nonprofit Terms; Industry Terms: Not Available to Industry
How to cite: pCMV-Brd9(mouse)-3HA was a gift from Wenyan Ren (Addgene plasmid # 248780 ; http://n2t.net/addgene:248780 ; RRID:Addgene_248780)
