[The description below was written by a language model from this plasmid's Addgene catalogue record and pLannotate feature annotations shown in this document.]
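Description:
pCMV-Brd9(mouse)-3HA is a mammalian expression plasmid of about 7.8 kb, built on a pCMV backbone, for producing mouse BRD9 in transfected cells. It is propagated in E. coli through a high-copy ColE1/pUC-type origin and selected with ampicillin via the β-lactamase gene and its own promoter. An f1 phage origin is also present, along with small remnants of lac regulatory sequence and a pBR322 bom fragment that appear to be carried over from the backbone and play no role in the payload.

The expression cassette places the 1,791 bp mouse Brd9 coding sequence downstream of the human cytomegalovirus immediate-early enhancer and promoter, giving strong constitutive transcription. The catalogue entry lists a backbone-encoded triple HA epitope fused at the C terminus, allowing detection or immunoprecipitation with anti-HA antibodies. The automated annotation marks only a single HA fragment just after the Brd9 open reading frame, so the full 3×HA repeat is not resolved in the feature table. A WPRE follows the tagged coding sequence to enhance transcript stability and expression, and an HSV TK polyadenylation signal terminates the message; a short, reverse-oriented bGH poly(A) fragment nearby looks vestigial. A separate SV40 early promoter drives a neomycin phosphotransferase gene ending in an SV40 poly(A) signal, which should permit G418 selection of stable mammalian lines, though the record does not state this use.

BRD9 is a bromodomain chromatin reader that binds acylated histones and is a subunit of the GBAF SWI/SNF remodelling subcomplex. The associated publication concerns BRD9 and Wnt/β-catenin regulation of Sp7 during osteogenic differentiation, consistent with use in overexpression and interaction studies.
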