Features (pLannotate 1.2.2; 20 found; start..end, strand, type, name):
     50..429     +  enhancer       CMV enhancer: human cytomegalovirus immediate early enhancer
    430..633     +  promoter       CMV promoter: human cytomegalovirus (CMV) immediate early promoter
    683..2473    +  CDS            Brd9: BRD9_MOUSE - Experimental evidence at protein level: Swiss-Prot protein existence level 1. Plays a role in chromatin remodeling and regulation of transcription. Acts as a chromatin reader that recognizes and binds acylated histones: binds histones that are acetylated and/or butyrylated. Component of SWI/SNF chromatin remodeling subcomplex GBAF that carries out key enzymatic activities, changing chromatin structure by altering DNA-histone contacts within a nucleosome in an ATP- dependent manner. Orchestrates also the RAD51-RAD54 complex formation and thereby plays a role in homologous recombina
   2486..2508    +  CDS            HA (fragment): HA (human influenza hemagglutinin) epitope tag
   2588..3176    +  misc_feature   WPRE: woodchuck hepatitis virus posttranscriptional regulatory element
   3242..3290    +  polyA_signal   HSV TK poly(A) signal: herpes simplex virus thymidine kinase polyadenylation signal (Cole and Stacy, 1985)
   3381..3397    -  polyA_signal   bGH poly(A) signal (fragment): bovine growth hormone polyadenylation signal
   3492..3920    +  rep_origin     f1 ori (sequence partly withheld): f1 bacteriophage origin of replication; arrow indicates direction of (+) strand synthesis
   3934..4263    +  promoter       SV40 promoter: SV40 enhancer and early promoter
   4330..5121    +  CDS            neo: KKA2_KLEPN - Also known as kan, nptII. Experimental evidence at protein level: Swiss-Prot protein existence level 1. Resistance to kanamycin, neomycin, paromomycin, ribostamycin, butirosin and gentamicin B. From Klebsiella pneumoniae.
   5145..5303    +  CDS            ble (fragment): BLE_KLEPN - Experimental evidence at protein level: Swiss-Prot protein existence level 1. Binding protein with a strong affinity to the bleomycin family of antibiotics. Binds to CL990; an antimitotic-antibiotic compound. From Klebsiella pneumoniae.
   5298..5419    +  polyA_signal   SV40 poly(A) signal: SV40 polyadenylation signal
   5492..5508    -  protein_bind   lac operator: The lac repressor binds to the lac operator to inhibit transcription in E. coli. This inhibition can be relieved by adding lactose or isopropyl-β-D-thiogalactopyranoside (IPTG). lac repressor encoded by lacI
   5516..5546    -  promoter       lac promoter: promoter for the E. coli lac operon
   5561..5582    -  protein_bind   CAP binding site: CAP binding activates transcription in the presence of cAMP. E. coli catabolite activator protein
   5595..5687    -  CDS            lacI (fragment): lac repressor; lacI; The lac repressor binds to the lac operator to inhibit transcription in E. coli. This inhibition can be relieved by adding lactose or isopropyl-β-D-thiogalactopyranoside (IPTG).
   5870..6458    -  rep_origin     ori: high-copy-number ColE1/pMB1/pBR322/pUC origin of replication
   6629..7489    -  CDS            AmpR: β-lactamase; bla; confers resistance to ampicillin, carbenicillin, and related antibiotics
   7490..7594    -  promoter       AmpR promoter: bla
   7653..7705    -  misc_feature   bom (fragment): basis of mobility region from pBR322
>Addgene plasmid #248780 | pCMV-Brd9(mouse)-3HA | addgene full sequence | sequence record 498341 | Addgene NGS Result
GTTAGGCGTTTTGCGCTGCTTCGCGATGTACGGGCCAGATATACGCGTTGACATTGATTATTGACTAGTT
ATTAATAGTAATCAATTACGGGGTCATTAGTTCATAGCCCATATATGGAGTTCCGCGTTACATAACTTAC
GGTAAATGGCCCGCCTGGCTGACCGCCCAACGACCCCCGCCCATTGACGTCAATAATGACGTATGTTCCC
ATAGTAACGCCAATAGGGACTTTCCATTGACGTCAATGGGTGGAGTATTTACGGTAAACTGCCCACTTGG
CAGTACATCAAGTGTATCATATGCCAAGTACGCCCCCTATTGACGTCAATGACGGTAAATGGCCCGCCTG
GCATTATGCCCAGTACATGACCTTATGGGACTTTCCTACTTGGCAGTACATCTACGTATTAGTCATCGCT
ATTACCATGGTGATGCGGTTTTGGCAGTACATCAATGGGCGTGGATAGCGGTTTGACTCACGGGGATTTC
CAAGTCTCCACCCCATTGACGTCAATGGGAGTTTGTTTTGGCACCAAAATCAACGGGACTTTCCAAAATG
TCGTAACAACTCCGCCCCATTGACGCAAATGGGCGGTAGGCGTGTACGGTGGGAGGTCTATATAAGCAGA
GCTCTGGCTAGCGTTTAAACTTAAGCTTGGTACCGAGCTCGGATCCGCCACCATGGGCAAAAAGCACAAG
AAGCACAAGGCGGAATGGCGCTCGTCCTACGAAGATTATACAGACACGCCACTGGAGAAGCCTCTGAAGC
TGGTGCTCAAGGTGGGAGGAAGTGAAGTGACAGAGCTCTCAGGATCTGGCCACGACTCCAGCTACTACGA
CGATCGCTCAGACCACGAACGGGAGAGACACAGAGAAAAGAAGAAAAAGAAGAAGAAAAAGTCAGAGAAG
GAGAAGCACCTCGATGAGGAGGAGAGGAGGAAGCGGAAGGAAGAGAAGAAACGGAAACGGGAGAAGGAAC
ACTGCGACTCAGAGGGGGAGGCTGATGCTTTCGACCCTGGAAAGAAGGTGGAGGTGGAGCCACCCCCAGA
CCGACCAGTGAGAGCCTGCCGAACACAGCCAGCTGAGAACGAGAGCACACCTATCCAGAGGCTTCTGGAA
CACTTCCTCCGCCAGCTACAGAGAAAAGATCCTCATGGATTTTTTGCTTTTCCTGTTACGGATGCAATTG
CTCCTGGGTATTCAATGATAATAAAACATCCTATGGACTTTGGCACGATGAAAGACAAGATTGTAGCTAA
TGAATATAAATCAGTCACAGAATTTAAGGCAGATTTCAAATTAATGTGTGATAATGCGATGACGTACAAT
AGACCAGACACCGTGTACTACAAATTAGCCAAGAAGATCCTGCACGCGGGCTTTAAGATGATGAGCAAAC
AGGCAGCTCTCTTGGGCAGTGAAGACCCAGCAGCTGAGGAACCTGTTCCCGAGGTTGTCCCAGTGCAAGT
AGAAACTACCAAGAAATCCAAAAAGCCGAGTAGAGAAGTTATCAGCTGCATGTTTGAGCCTGAAGGGAAT
GCCTGCAGCCTGACAGACAGCACGGCAGAGGAGCATGTGCTGGCCCTGGTAGAGCACGCAGCTGATGAGG
CTCGGGACAGGATTAACCGGTTTCTCCCGGGTGGCAAGATGGGGTACCTGAAGAAGCTTGGAGATGGAAG
TCTGCTCTACAGCGTGGTGAACGCACCTGAGCCTGATGCTGATGAGGAGGAGACACACCCTGTGGACCTG
AGTTCACTGTCTAGCAAGTTGCTCCCAGGTTTTACAACATTGGGTTTCAAAGATGAAAGAAGAAATAAAG
TCACATTCCTCTCCAGTGCCAGCACTGCACTTTCAATGCAGAACAACTCTGTGTTTGGGGACCTGAAGTC
AGATGAGATGGAGCTTCTGTATTCCGCCTATGGAGATGAGACTGGTGTGCAGTGTGCACTGAGCCTGCAG
GAATTCGTGAAGGATGCTGGAAGCTATAGCAAGAAGATGGTAGATGACCTCCTGGACCAAATCACAGGTG
GTGATCACTCAAGGATGATCTTCCAGCTGAAGCAGAGGAGGAGCATCCCCATGAGACCTGCAGATGAGAT
GAAGGTTGGGGATCCACTGGGAGAGAGTGGTGGCCCTGTTCTGGACTTCATGTCAATGAAACAGTATCCT
GATGTCTCCCTGGATGTGTCCATGCTCAGCTCTCTCGGGAAAGTAAAGAAGGAGCTGGACCATGAAGATA
GCCACTTGAACTTGGATGAGACAGCCAGGCTCCTGCAGGACTTACACGAAGCACAAGCAGAGCGAGGAGG
CTCTCGGCCATCCTCCAACCTTAGCTCTCTGTCCACTGCCTCTGAGAGGGAGCATCCTCCTCCAGGAAGT
CCTTCTCGCCTTAGTGTTGGGGAGCAGCCGGATGTCGCCCACGACCCTTATGAATTCCTTCAGTCTCCAG
AACCTGCAGCTCCTGCCAAGAACCTCGAGGGTACCTACCCATACGACGTACCTGATTATGCAACTTATCC
TTATGATGTACCTGATTATGCTAGCTATCCTTATGATGTCCCAGACTACGCATAGTGATATCTCGACAAT
CAACCTCTGGATTACAAAATTTGTGAAAGATTGACTGGTATTCTTAACTATGTTGCTCCTTTTACGCTAT
GTGGATACGCTGCTTTAATGCCTTTGTATCATGCTATTGCTTCCCGTATGGCTTTCATTTTCTCCTCCTT
GTATAAATCCTGGTTGCTGTCTCTTTATGAGGAGTTGTGGCCCGTTGTCAGGCAACGTGGCGTGGTGTGC
ACTGTGTTTGCTGACGCAACCCCCACTGGTTGGGGCATTGCCACCACCTGTCAGCTCCTTTCCGGGACTT
TCGCTTTCCCCCTCCCTATTGCCACGGCGGAACTCATCGCCGCCTGCCTTGCCCGCTGCTGGACAGGGGC
TCGGCTGTTGGGCACTGACAATTCCGTGGTGTTGTCGGGGAAGCTGACGTCCTTTCCATGGCTGCTCGCC
TGTGTTGCCACCTGGATTCTGCGCGGGACGTCCTTCTGCTACGTCCCTTCGGCCCTCAATCCAGCGGACC
TTCCTTCCCGCGGCCTGCTGCCGGCTCTGCGGCCTCTTCCGCGTCTTCGCCTTCGCCCTCAGACGAGTCG
GATCTCCCTTTGGGCCGCCTCCCCGCCTGGAAACGGGGGAGGCTAACTGAAACACGGAAGGAGACAATAC
CGGAAGGAACCCGCGCTATGACGGCAATAAAAAGACAGAATAAAACGCACGGGTGTTGGGTCGTTTGTTC
ATAAACGCGGGGTTCGGTCCCAGGGCTGGCACTCTGTCGATACCCCACCGAGACCCCATTGGGGCCAATA
CGCCCGCGTTTCTTCCTTTTCCCCACCCCACCCCCCAAGTTCGGGTGAAGGCCCAGGGCTCGCAGCCAAC
GTCGGGGCGGCAGGCCCTGCCATAGCAGATCTGCGCAGCTGGGGCTCTAGGGGGTATCCCC
[124 nt withheld, positions 3492-3615]
C
[91 nt withheld, positions 3617-3707]
A
[49 nt withheld, positions 3709-3757]
CCTTTGACGTTGGAGTCCACGTTCTTT
[37 nt withheld, positions 3785-3821]
ACCCTATCTCGGTCTATTCTTTTGATTTATAAGGGATTTTGCCGATTTCGGCCTATTGGTTAAAAAATGA
GCTGATTTAACAAAAATTTAACGCGAATTAATTCTGTGGAATGTGTGTCAGTTAGGGTGTGGAAAGTCCC
CAGGCTCCCCAGCAGGCAGAAGTATGCAAAGCATGCATCTCAATTAGTCAGCAACCAGGTGTGGAAAGTC
CCCAGGCTCCCCAGCAGGCAGAAGTATGCAAAGCATGCATCTCAATTAGTCAGCAACCATAGTCCCGCCC
CTAACTCCGCCCATCCCGCCCCTAACTCCGCCCAGTTCCGCCCATTCTCCGCCCCATGGCTGACTAATTT
TTTTTATTTATGCAGAGGCCGAGGCCGCCTCTGCCTCTGAGCTATTCCAGAAGTAGTGAGGAGGCTTTTT
TGGAGGCCTAGGCTTTTGCAAAAAGCTCCCGGGAGCTTGTATATCCATTTTCGGATCTGATCAAGAGACA
GGATGAGGATCGTTTCGCATGATTGAACAAGATGGATTGCACGCAGGTTCTCCGGCCGCTTGGGTGGAGA
GGCTATTCGGCTATGACTGGGCACAACAGACAATCGGCTGCTCTGATGCCGCCGTGTTCCGGCTGTCAGC
GCAGGGGCGCCCGGTTCTTTTTGTCAAGACCGACCTGTCCGGTGCCCTGAATGAACTGCAGGACGAGGCA
GCGCGGCTATCGTGGCTGGCCACGACGGGCGTTCCTTGCGCAGCTGTGCTCGACGTTGTCACTGAAGCGG
GAAGGGACTGGCTGCTATTGGGCGAAGTGCCGGGGCAGGATCTCCTGTCATCTCACCTTGCTCCTGCCGA
GAAAGTATCCATCATGGCTGATGCAATGCGGCGGCTGCATACGCTTGATCCGGCTACCTGCCCATTCGAC
CACCAAGCGAAACATCGCATCGAGCGAGCACGTACTCGGATGGAAGCCGGTCTTGTCGATCAGGATGATC
TGGACGAAGAGCATCAGGGGCTCGCGCCAGCCGAACTGTTCGCCAGGCTCAAGGCGCGCATGCCCGACGG
CGAGGATCTCGTCGTGACCCATGGCGATGCCTGCTTGCCGAATATCATGGTGGAAAATGGCCGCTTTTCT
GGATTCATCGACTGTGGCCGGCTGGGTGTGGCGGACCGCTATCAGGACATAGCGTTGGCTACCCGTGATA
TTGCTGAAGAGCTTGGCGGCGAATGGGCTGACCGCTTCCTCGTGCTTTACGGTATCGCCGCTCCCGATTC
GCAGCGCATCGCCTTCTATCGCCTTCTTGACGAGTTCTTCTGAGCGGGACTCTGGGGTTCGAAATGACCG
ACCAAGCGACGCCCAACCTGCCATCACGAGATTTCGATTCCACCGCCGCCTTCTATGAAAGGTTGGGCTT
CGGAATCGTTTTCCGGGACGCCGGCTGGATGATCCTCCAGCGCGGGGATCTCATGCTGGAGTTCTTCGCC
CACCCCAACTTGTTTATTGCAGCTTATAATGGTTACAAATAAAGCAATAGCATCACAAATTTCACAAATA
AAGCATTTTTTTCACTGCATTCTAGTTGTGGTTTGTCCAAACTCATCAATGTATCTTATCATGTCTGTAT
ACCGTCGACCTCTAGCTAGAGCTTGGCGTAATCATGGTCATAGCTGTTTCCTGTGTGAAATTGTTATCCG
CTCACAATTCCACACAACATACGAGCCGGAAGCATAAAGTGTAAAGCCTGGGGTGCCTAATGAGTGAGCT
AACTCACATTAATTGCGTTGCGCTCACTGCCCGCTTTCCAGTCGGGAAACCTGTCGTGCCAGCTGCATTA
ATGAATCGGCCAACGCGCGGGGAGAGGCGGTTTGCGTATTGGGCGCTCTTCCGCTTCCTCGCTCACTGAC
TCGCTGCGCTCGGTCGTTCGGCTGCGGCGAGCGGTATCAGCTCACTCAAAGGCGGTAATACGGTTATCCA
CAGAATCAGGGGATAACGCAGGAAAGAACATGTGAGCAAAAGGCCAGCAAAAGGCCAGGAACCGTAAAAA
GGCCGCGTTGCTGGCGTTTTTCCATAGGCTCCGCCCCCCTGACGAGCATCACAAAAATCGACGCTCAAGT
CAGAGGTGGCGAAACCCGACAGGACTATAAAGATACCAGGCGTTTCCCCCTGGAAGCTCCCTCGTGCGCT
CTCCTGTTCCGACCCTGCCGCTTACCGGATACCTGTCCGCCTTTCTCCCTTCGGGAAGCGTGGCGCTTTC
TCATAGCTCACGCTGTAGGTATCTCAGTTCGGTGTAGGTCGTTCGCTCCAAGCTGGGCTGTGTGCACGAA
CCCCCCGTTCAGCCCGACCGCTGCGCCTTATCCGGTAACTATCGTCTTGAGTCCAACCCGGTAAGACACG
ACTTATCGCCACTGGCAGCAGCCACTGGTAACAGGATTAGCAGAGCGAGGTATGTAGGCGGTGCTACAGA
GTTCTTGAAGTGGTGGCCTAACTACGGCTACACTAGAAGAACAGTATTTGGTATCTGCGCTCTGCTGAAG
CCAGTTACCTTCGGAAAAAGAGTTGGTAGCTCTTGATCCGGCAAACAAACCACCGCTGGTAGCGGTGGTT
TTTTTGTTTGCAAGCAGCAGATTACGCGCAGAAAAAAAGGATCTCAAGAAGATCCTTTGATCTTTTCTAC
GGGGTCTGACGCTCAGTGGAACGAAAACTCACGTTAAGGGATTTTGGTCATGAGATTATCAAAAAGGATC
TTCACCTAGATCCTTTTAAATTAAAAATGAAGTTTTAAATCAATCTAAAGTATATATGAGTAAACTTGGT
CTGACAGTTACCAATGCTTAATCAGTGAGGCACCTATCTCAGCGATCTGTCTATTTCGTTCATCCATAGT
TGCCTGACTCCCCGTCGTGTAGATAACTACGATACGGGAGGGCTTACCATCTGGCCCCAGTGCTGCAATG
ATACCGCGAGACCCACGCTCACCGGCTCCAGATTTATCAGCAATAAACCAGCCAGCCGGAAGGGCCGAGC
GCAGAAGTGGTCCTGCAACTTTATCCGCCTCCATCCAGTCTATTAATTGTTGCCGGGAAGCTAGAGTAAG
TAGTTCGCCAGTTAATAGTTTGCGCAACGTTGTTGCCATTGCTACAGGCATCGTGGTGTCACGCTCGTCG
TTTGGTATGGCTTCATTCAGCTCCGGTTCCCAACGATCAAGGCGAGTTACATGATCCCCCATGTTGTGCA
AAAAAGCGGTTAGCTCCTTCGGTCCTCCGATCGTTGTCAGAAGTAAGTTGGCCGCAGTGTTATCACTCAT
GGTTATGGCAGCACTGCATAATTCTCTTACTGTCATGCCATCCGTAAGATGCTTTTCTGTGACTGGTGAG
TACTCAACCAAGTCATTCTGAGAATAGTGTATGCGGCGACCGAGTTGCTCTTGCCCGGCGTCAATACGGG
ATAATACCGCGCCACATAGCAGAACTTTAAAAGTGCTCATCATTGGAAAACGTTCTTCGGGGCGAAAACT
CTCAAGGATCTTACCGCTGTTGAGATCCAGTTCGATGTAACCCACTCGTGCACCCAACTGATCTTCAGCA
TCTTTTACTTTCACCAGCGTTTCTGGGTGAGCAAAAACAGGAAGGCAAAATGCCGCAAAAAAGGGAATAA
GGGCGACACGGAAATGTTGAATACTCATACTCTTCCTTTTTCAATATTATTGAAGCATTTATCAGGGTTA
TTGTCTCATGAGCGGATACATATTTGAATGTATTTAGAAAAATAAACAAATAGGGGTTCCGCGCACATTT
CCCCGAAAAGTGCCACCTGACGTCGACGGATCGGGAGATCTCCCGATCCCCTATGGTGCACTCTCAGTAC
AATCTGCTCTGATGCCGCATAGTTAAGCCAGTATCTGCTCCCTGCTTGTGTGTTGGAGGTCGCTGAGTAG
TGCGCGAGCAAAATTTAAGCTACAACAAGGCAAGGCTTGACCGACAATTGCATGAAGAATCTGCTTAGG
